Addgene plasmid #64072: Adeno Cas9
Purpose: (Empty Backbone) Adenoviral vector for the expression of the Cas9
Depositing lab: Andrea Ventura. Depositing organization: Memorial Sloan-Kettering Cancer Center. Publication: In vivo engineering of oncogenic chromosomal rearrangements with the CRISPR/Cas9 system. Maddalo D, Manchado E, Concepcion CP, Bonetti C, Vidigal JA, Han YC, Ogrodowski P, Crippa A, Rekhtman N, de Stanchina E, Lowe SW, Ventura A. Nature. 2014 Dec 18;516(7531):423-7. doi: 10.1038/nature13902. Epub 2014 Oct 22. PubMed 25337876.
Backbone
  Vector backbone: pacAd5
  Backbone manufacturer: Gene Transfer Vector Core University of Iowa
  Backbone size (bp): 5679
  Vector type: Adenoviral
  Promoter: U6 and CBh
  Tag / fusion protein: FLAG
Growth in bacteria
  Bacterial resistance: Ampicillin, 100 μg/mL
  Growth temperature: 37°C
  Growth strain: DH5alpha
  Copy number: Unknown
Gene/Insert
  Cloning method: Restriction Enzyme
  Sequencing primers: 5′ XhoI; 3′ EcoRI
Resource information
  A portion of this plasmid was derived from a plasmid made by: U6 and Cas9 from pX330 (Zhang Lab)
Terms and licenses: Academic/Nonprofit Terms; Industry Terms: Not Available to Industry
How to cite: Adeno Cas9 was a gift from Andrea Ventura (Addgene plasmid # 64072 ; http://n2t.net/addgene:64072 ; RRID:Addgene_64072)
