[The description below was written by a language model from this plasmid's Addgene catalogue record and pLannotate feature annotations shown in this document.]
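Description:
Adeno Cas9 is an adenoviral shuttle plasmid built on the pacAd5 backbone and designed to deliver the Streptococcus pyogenes CRISPR/Cas9 system by recombinant adenovirus serotype 5. It is catalogued as an empty backbone, meaning that no specific guide sequence is installed. In bacteria it replicates from a high-copy ColE1/pUC-type origin and is selected with ampicillin through the AmpR (β-lactamase) gene. Fragments of a tetracycline resistance gene and of rop are annotated but appear to be non-functional remnants of the parental backbone.

The payload, derived from pX330, combines two expression units. A human U6 RNA polymerase III promoter sits upstream of the S. pyogenes guide RNA scaffold, so that a targeting spacer cloned between them would be transcribed as a single guide RNA. A second, partial scaffold fragment is also annotated just downstream. The CBh promoter follows, made up of a CMV enhancer, the chicken β-actin promoter and a hybrid intron. It drives Cas9, which ends in a nucleoplasmin nuclear localisation signal. The record lists a FLAG tag, although the feature table does not annotate it separately.

An SV40 polyadenylation signal lies immediately downstream of Cas9 but is annotated on the opposite strand, and no forward-oriented poly(A) signal is annotated. The cassette is flanked on one side by the Ad5 left inverted terminal repeat and Ψ packaging signal. On the other side are adenoviral sequences (an E1B fragment, IX and IVa2), which typically serve as a homology arm for recombination with an adenoviral genome backbone to generate E1-deleted virus. The associated publication used this system for in vivo engineering of oncogenic chromosomal rearrangements.
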