Features (pLannotate 1.2.2; 22 found; start..end, strand, type, name):
     10..250     +  promoter       U6 promoter: RNA polymerase III promoter for human U6 snRNA
    277..352     +  misc_RNA       gRNA scaffold: guide RNA scaffold for the Streptococcus pyogenes CRISPR/Cas9 system
    359..402     +  misc_RNA       gRNA scaffold (fragment): guide RNA scaffold for the Streptococcus pyogenes CRISPR/Cas9 system
    449..734     +  enhancer       CMV enhancer: human cytomegalovirus immediate early enhancer; contains an 18-bp deletion relative to the standard CMV enhancer
    736..1013    +  promoter       chicken β-actin promoter: No description available
   1014..1241    +  intron         hybrid intron: hybrid between chicken β-actin (CBA) and minute virus of mice (MMV) introns (Gray et al., 2011)
   1379..2980    +  CDS            Cas9(N): N-terminal portion of Streptococcus pyogenes Cas9 (Zetsche et al., 2015)
   2981..5479    +  CDS            Cas9(C): C-terminal portion of Streptococcus pyogenes Cas9 (Zetsche et al., 2015)
   5480..5527    +  CDS            nucleoplasmin NLS: bipartite nuclear localization signal from nucleoplasmin
   5531..5582    -  misc_feature   MCS (fragment): pBluescript multiple cloning site
   5586..5720    -  polyA_signal   SV40 poly(A) signal: SV40 polyadenylation signal
   5743..5826    -  CDS            large T antigen (fragment): large T antigen from SV40 (simian virus 40)
   5829..5869    +  CDS            rop (fragment): Rop protein, which maintains plasmids at low copy number; rop
   6006..6185    +  CDS            E1B (fragment): E1B55_ADE02 - Experimental evidence at protein level: Swiss-Prot protein existence level 1. Plays a major role to prevent cellular inhibition of viral genome replication. Assembles an SCF-like E3 ubiquitin ligase complex based on the cellular proteins ELOB, ELOC, CUL5 and RBX1, in cooperation with viral E4orf6. This viral RING-type ligase ubiquitinates cellular substrates and targets them to proteasomal degradation: TP53/p53, LIG4, MRE11-RAD50-NBS1 (MRN) complex, ITGA3, DAXX and BLM. Degradation of host TP53/p53 activity is essential for preventing E1A-induced TP53 accumulation that would othe
   6288..6707    +  CDS            IX: CAP9_ADE05 - Experimental evidence at protein level: Swiss-Prot protein existence level 1. Structural component of the virion that acts as a cement protein on the capsid exterior and forms triskelion structures consisting of three molecules that stabilize three hexon trimers at the center of each icosahedral facet and fixes the peripentonal hexons. Dispensable for assembly. During virus entry, recruits the anterograde motor kinesin-1 to the capsid docked at the nuclear pore complex thereby subjecting the docked capsid to a pulling force. The resulting tension leads to capsid disruption, disper
   6773..8107    -  CDS            IVa2: PKG1_ADE05 - Experimental evidence at protein level: Swiss-Prot protein existence level 1. Component of the packaging machinery which encapsidates the viral DNA into preformed capsids and transcriptional activator of the viral major late promoter (MLP). Binds, along with packaging proteins 2 and 3, to the specific packaging sequence on the left end of viral genomic DNA and displays ATPase activity thereby providing the power stroke of the packaging machinery. The activity of packaging protein IVa2 is stimulated by protein 33K which acts as a terminase. May be the protein that pumps DNA into th
   8468..8914    +  CDS            TcR (fragment): tetracycline efflux protein; tet; confers resistance to tetracycline
   8960..9548    -  rep_origin     ori: high-copy-number ColE1/pMB1/pBR322/pUC origin of replication
   9719..10579   -  CDS            AmpR: β-lactamase; bla; confers resistance to ampicillin, carbenicillin, and related antibiotics
  10580..10684   -  promoter       AmpR promoter: bla
  10798..10900   +  repeat_region  ITR: inverted terminal repeat of human adenovirus serotype 5 inverted
  10988..11138   +  misc_signal    Ad5 Ψ: packaging signal for adenovirus serotype 5
>Addgene plasmid #64072 | Adeno Cas9 | addgene full sequence | sequence record 128234 | Addgene NGS result
GGCGCATGTGAGGGCCTATTTCCCATGATTCCTTCATATTTGCATATACGATACAAGGCTGTTAGAGAGA
TAATTGGAATTAATTTGACTGTAAACACAAAGATATTAGTACAAAATACGTGACGTAGAAAGTAATAATT
TCTTGGGTAGTTTGCAGTTTTAAAATTATGTTTTAAAATGGACTATCATATGCTTACCGTAACTTGAAAG
TATTTCGATTTCTTGGCTTTATATATCTTGTGGAAAGGACGAAACACCGGGTCTTCGAGAAGACCTGTTT
TAGAGCTAGAAATAGCAAGTTAAAATAAGGCTAGTCCGTTATCAACTTGAAAAAGTGGCACCGAGTCGGT
GCTTTTTTGTTTTAGAGCTAGAAATAGCAAGTTAAAATAAGGCTAGTCCGTTTTTAGCGCGTGCGCCAAT
TCTGCAGACAAATGGCTCTAGAGGTACCCGTTACATAACTTACGGTAAATGGCCCGCCTGGCTGACCGCC
CAACGACCCCCGCCCATTGACGTCAATAGTAACGCCAATAGGGACTTTCCATTGACGTCAATGGGTGGAG
TATTTACGGTAAACTGCCCACTTGGCAGTACATCAAGTGTATCATATGCCAAGTACGCCCCCTATTGACG
TCAATGACGGTAAATGGCCCGCCTGGCATTGTGCCCAGTACATGACCTTATGGGACTTTCCTACTTGGCA
GTACATCTACGTATTAGTCATCGCTATTACCATGGTCGAGGTGAGCCCCACGTTCTGCTTCACTCTCCCC
ATCTCCCCCCCCTCCCCACCCCCAATTTTGTATTTATTTATTTTTTAATTATTTTGTGCAGCGATGGGGG
CGGGGGGGGGGGGGGGGCGCGCGCCAGGCGGGGCGGGGCGGGGCGAGGGGCGGGGCGGGGCGAGGCGGAG
AGGTGCGGCGGCAGCCAATCAGAGCGGCGCGCTCCGAAAGTTTCCTTTTATGGCGAGGCGGCGGCGGCGG
CGGCCCTATAAAAAGCGAAGCGCGCGGCGGGCGGGAGTCGCTGCGCGCTGCCTTCGCCCCGTGCCCCGCT
CCGCCGCCGCCTCGCGCCGCCCGCCCCGGCTCTGACTGACCGCGTTACTCCCACAGGTGAGCGGGCGGGA
CGGCCCTTCTCCTCCGGGCTGTAATTAGCTGAGCAAGAGGTAAGGGTTTAAGGGATGGTTGGTTGGTGGG
GTATTAATGTTTAATTACCTGGAGCACCTGCCTGAAATCACTTTTTTTCAGGTTGGACCGGTGCCACCAT
GGACTATAAGGACCACGACGGAGACTACAAGGATCATGATATTGATTACAAAGACGATGACGATAAGATG
GCCCCAAAGAAGAAGCGGAAGGTCGGTATCCACGGAGTCCCAGCAGCCGACAAGAAGTACAGCATCGGCC
TGGACATCGGCACCAACTCTGTGGGCTGGGCCGTGATCACCGACGAGTACAAGGTGCCCAGCAAGAAATT
CAAGGTGCTGGGCAACACCGACCGGCACAGCATCAAGAAGAACCTGATCGGAGCCCTGCTGTTCGACAGC
GGCGAAACAGCCGAGGCCACCCGGCTGAAGAGAACCGCCAGAAGAAGATACACCAGACGGAAGAACCGGA
TCTGCTATCTGCAAGAGATCTTCAGCAACGAGATGGCCAAGGTGGACGACAGCTTCTTCCACAGACTGGA
AGAGTCCTTCCTGGTGGAAGAGGATAAGAAGCACGAGCGGCACCCCATCTTCGGCAACATCGTGGACGAG
GTGGCCTACCACGAGAAGTACCCCACCATCTACCACCTGAGAAAGAAACTGGTGGACAGCACCGACAAGG
CCGACCTGCGGCTGATCTATCTGGCCCTGGCCCACATGATCAAGTTCCGGGGCCACTTCCTGATCGAGGG
CGACCTGAACCCCGACAACAGCGACGTGGACAAGCTGTTCATCCAGCTGGTGCAGACCTACAACCAGCTG
TTCGAGGAAAACCCCATCAACGCCAGCGGCGTGGACGCCAAGGCCATCCTGTCTGCCAGACTGAGCAAGA
GCAGACGGCTGGAAAATCTGATCGCCCAGCTGCCCGGCGAGAAGAAGAATGGCCTGTTCGGAAACCTGAT
TGCCCTGAGCCTGGGCCTGACCCCCAACTTCAAGAGCAACTTCGACCTGGCCGAGGATGCCAAACTGCAG
CTGAGCAAGGACACCTACGACGACGACCTGGACAACCTGCTGGCCCAGATCGGCGACCAGTACGCCGACC
TGTTTCTGGCCGCCAAGAACCTGTCCGACGCCATCCTGCTGAGCGACATCCTGAGAGTGAACACCGAGAT
CACCAAGGCCCCCCTGAGCGCCTCTATGATCAAGAGATACGACGAGCACCACCAGGACCTGACCCTGCTG
AAAGCTCTCGTGCGGCAGCAGCTGCCTGAGAAGTACAAAGAGATTTTCTTCGACCAGAGCAAGAACGGCT
ACGCCGGCTACATTGACGGCGGAGCCAGCCAGGAAGAGTTCTACAAGTTCATCAAGCCCATCCTGGAAAA
GATGGACGGCACCGAGGAACTGCTCGTGAAGCTGAACAGAGAGGACCTGCTGCGGAAGCAGCGGACCTTC
GACAACGGCAGCATCCCCCACCAGATCCACCTGGGAGAGCTGCACGCCATTCTGCGGCGGCAGGAAGATT
TTTACCCATTCCTGAAGGACAACCGGGAAAAGATCGAGAAGATCCTGACCTTCCGCATCCCCTACTACGT
GGGCCCTCTGGCCAGGGGAAACAGCAGATTCGCCTGGATGACCAGAAAGAGCGAGGAAACCATCACCCCC
TGGAACTTCGAGGAAGTGGTGGACAAGGGCGCTTCCGCCCAGAGCTTCATCGAGCGGATGACCAACTTCG
ATAAGAACCTGCCCAACGAGAAGGTGCTGCCCAAGCACAGCCTGCTGTACGAGTACTTCACCGTGTATAA
CGAGCTGACCAAAGTGAAATACGTGACCGAGGGAATGAGAAAGCCCGCCTTCCTGAGCGGCGAGCAGAAA
AAGGCCATCGTGGACCTGCTGTTCAAGACCAACCGGAAAGTGACCGTGAAGCAGCTGAAAGAGGACTACT
TCAAGAAAATCGAGTGCTTCGACTCCGTGGAAATCTCCGGCGTGGAAGATCGGTTCAACGCCTCCCTGGG
CACATACCACGATCTGCTGAAAATTATCAAGGACAAGGACTTCCTGGACAATGAGGAAAACGAGGACATT
CTGGAAGATATCGTGCTGACCCTGACACTGTTTGAGGACAGAGAGATGATCGAGGAACGGCTGAAAACCT
ATGCCCACCTGTTCGACGACAAAGTGATGAAGCAGCTGAAGCGGCGGAGATACACCGGCTGGGGCAGGCT
GAGCCGGAAGCTGATCAACGGCATCCGGGACAAGCAGTCCGGCAAGACAATCCTGGATTTCCTGAAGTCC
GACGGCTTCGCCAACAGAAACTTCATGCAGCTGATCCACGACGACAGCCTGACCTTTAAAGAGGACATCC
AGAAAGCCCAGGTGTCCGGCCAGGGCGATAGCCTGCACGAGCACATTGCCAATCTGGCCGGCAGCCCCGC
CATTAAGAAGGGCATCCTGCAGACAGTGAAGGTGGTGGACGAGCTCGTGAAAGTGATGGGCCGGCACAAG
CCCGAGAACATCGTGATCGAAATGGCCAGAGAGAACCAGACCACCCAGAAGGGACAGAAGAACAGCCGCG
AGAGAATGAAGCGGATCGAAGAGGGCATCAAAGAGCTGGGCAGCCAGATCCTGAAAGAACACCCCGTGGA
AAACACCCAGCTGCAGAACGAGAAGCTGTACCTGTACTACCTGCAGAATGGGCGGGATATGTACGTGGAC
CAGGAACTGGACATCAACCGGCTGTCCGACTACGATGTGGACCATATCGTGCCTCAGAGCTTTCTGAAGG
ACGACTCCATCGACAACAAGGTGCTGACCAGAAGCGACAAGAACCGGGGCAAGAGCGACAACGTGCCCTC
CGAAGAGGTCGTGAAGAAGATGAAGAACTACTGGCGGCAGCTGCTGAACGCCAAGCTGATTACCCAGAGA
AAGTTCGACAATCTGACCAAGGCCGAGAGAGGCGGCCTGAGCGAACTGGATAAGGCCGGCTTCATCAAGA
GACAGCTGGTGGAAACCCGGCAGATCACAAAGCACGTGGCACAGATCCTGGACTCCCGGATGAACACTAA
GTACGACGAGAATGACAAGCTGATCCGGGAAGTGAAAGTGATCACCCTGAAGTCCAAGCTGGTGTCCGAT
TTCCGGAAGGATTTCCAGTTTTACAAAGTGCGCGAGATCAACAACTACCACCACGCCCACGACGCCTACC
TGAACGCCGTCGTGGGAACCGCCCTGATCAAAAAGTACCCTAAGCTGGAAAGCGAGTTCGTGTACGGCGA
CTACAAGGTGTACGACGTGCGGAAGATGATCGCCAAGAGCGAGCAGGAAATCGGCAAGGCTACCGCCAAG
TACTTCTTCTACAGCAACATCATGAACTTTTTCAAGACCGAGATTACCCTGGCCAACGGCGAGATCCGGA
AGCGGCCTCTGATCGAGACAAACGGCGAAACCGGGGAGATCGTGTGGGATAAGGGCCGGGATTTTGCCAC
CGTGCGGAAAGTGCTGAGCATGCCCCAAGTGAATATCGTGAAAAAGACCGAGGTGCAGACAGGCGGCTTC
AGCAAAGAGTCTATCCTGCCCAAGAGGAACAGCGATAAGCTGATCGCCAGAAAGAAGGACTGGGACCCTA
AGAAGTACGGCGGCTTCGACAGCCCCACCGTGGCCTATTCTGTGCTGGTGGTGGCCAAAGTGGAAAAGGG
CAAGTCCAAGAAACTGAAGAGTGTGAAAGAGCTGCTGGGGATCACCATCATGGAAAGAAGCAGCTTCGAG
AAGAATCCCATCGACTTTCTGGAAGCCAAGGGCTACAAAGAAGTGAAAAAGGACCTGATCATCAAGCTGC
CTAAGTACTCCCTGTTCGAGCTGGAAAACGGCCGGAAGAGAATGCTGGCCTCTGCCGGCGAACTGCAGAA
GGGAAACGAACTGGCCCTGCCCTCCAAATATGTGAACTTCCTGTACCTGGCCAGCCACTATGAGAAGCTG
AAGGGCTCCCCCGAGGATAATGAGCAGAAACAGCTGTTTGTGGAACAGCACAAGCACTACCTGGACGAGA
TCATCGAGCAGATCAGCGAGTTCTCCAAGAGAGTGATCCTGGCCGACGCTAATCTGGACAAAGTGCTGTC
CGCCTACAACAAGCACCGGGATAAGCCCATCAGAGAGCAGGCCGAGAATATCATCCACCTGTTTACCCTG
ACCAATCTGGGAGCCCCTGCCGCCTTCAAGTACTTTGACACCACCATCGACCGGAAGAGGTACACCAGCA
CCAAAGAGGTGCTGGACGCCACCCTGATCCACCAGAGCATCACCGGCCTGTACGAGACACGGATCGACCT
GTCTCAGCTGGGAGGCGACAAAAGGCCGGCGGCCACGAAAAAGGCCGGCCAGGCAAAAAAGAAAAAGTAA
GAATTCCTGCAGCCCGGGGGATCCACTAGTTCTAGAGCGGCCGCCACCGCGGGGAGATCCAGACATGATA
AGATACATTGATGAGTTTGGACAAACCACAACTAGAATGCAGTGAAAAAAATGCTTTATTTGTGAAATTT
GTGATGCTATTGCTTTATTTGTAACCATTATAAGCTGCAATAAACAAGTTAACAACAACAATTGCATTCA
TTTTATGTTTCAGGTTCAGGGGGAGGTGTGGGAGGTTTTTTAAAGCAAGTAAAACCTCTACAAATGTGGT
ATGGCTGATTATGATCCGGCTGCCTCGCGCGTTTCGGTGATGACGGTGAAAACCTCTGACACATGCAGCT
CCCGGAGACGGTCACAGCTTGTCTGTAAGCGGATGCCGGGAGCAGACAAGCCCGTCAGGGCGCGTCAGCG
GGTGTTGGCGGGTGTCGGGGCGCAGCCATGAGGTCGACTCTAGTCCCCGCGGTGGCAGATCTGGAAGGTG
CTGAGGTACGATGAGACCCGCACCAGGTGCAGACCCTGCGAGTGTGGCGGTAAACATATTAGGAACCAGC
CTGTGATGCTGGATGTGACCGAGGAGCTGAGGCCCGATCACTTGGTGCTGGCCTGCACCCGCGCTGAGTT
TGGCTCTAGCGATGAAGATACAGATTGAGGTACTGAAATGTGTGGGCGTGGCTTAAGGGTGGGAAAGAAT
ATATAAGGTGGGGGTCTTATGTAGTTTTGTATCTGTTTTGCAGCAGCCGCCGCCGCCATGAGCACCAACT
CGTTTGATGGAAGCATTGTGAGCTCATATTTGACAACGCGCATGCCCCCATGGGCCGGGGTGCGTCAGAA
TGTGATGGGCTCCAGCATTGATGGTCGCCCCGTCCTGCCCGCAAACTCTACTACCTTGACCTACGAGACC
GTGTCTGGAACGCCGTTGGAGACTGCAGCCTCCGCCGCCGCTTCAGCCGCTGCAGCCACCGCCCGCGGGA
TTGTGACTGACTTTGCTTTCCTGAGCCCGCTTGCAAGCAGTGCAGCTTCCCGTTCATCCGCCCGCGATGA
CAAGTTGACGGCTCTTTTGGCACAATTGGATTCTTTGACCCGGGAACTTAATGTCGTTTCTCAGCAGCTG
TTGGATCTGCGCCAGCAGGTTTCTGCCCTGAAGGCTTCCTCCCCTCCCAATGCGGTTTAAAACATAAATA
AAAAACCAGACTCTGTTTGGATTTGGATCAAGCAAGTGTCTTGCTGTCTTTATTTAGGGGTTTTGCGCGC
GCGGTAGGCCCGGGACCAGCGGTCTCGGTCGTTGAGGGTCCTGTGTATTTTTTCCAGGACGTGGTAAAGG
TGACTCTGGATGTTCAGATACATGGGCATAAGCCCGTCTCTGGGGTGGAGGTAGCACCACTGCAGAGCTT
CATGCTGCGGGGTGGTGTTGTAGATGATCCAGTCGTAGCAGGAGCGCTGGGCGTGGTGCCTAAAAATGTC
TTTCAGTAGCAAGCTGATTGCCAGGGGCAGGCCCTTGGTGTAAGTGTTTACAAAGCGGTTAAGCTGGGAT
GGGTGCATACGTGGGGATATGAGATGCATCTTGGACTGTATTTTTAGGTTGGCTATGTTCCCAGCCATAT
CCCTCCGGGGATTCATGTTGTGCAGAACCACCAGCACAGTGTATCCGGTGCACTTGGGAAATTTGTCATG
TAGCTTAGAAGGAAATGCGTGGAAGAACTTGGAGACGCCCTTGTGACCTCCAAGATTTTCCATGCATTCG
TCCATAATGATGGCAATGGGCCCACGGGCGGCGGCCTGGGCGAAGATATTTCTGGGATCACTAACGTCAT
AGTTGTGTTCCAGGATGAGATCGTCATAGGCCATTTTTACAAAGCGCGGGCGGAGGGTGCCAGACTGCGG
TATAATGGTTCCATCCGGCCCAGGGGCGTAGTTACCCTCACAGATTTGCATTTCCCACGCTTTGAGTTCA
GATGGGGGGATCATGTCTACCTGCGGGGCGATGAAGAAAACGGTTTCCGGGGTAGGGGAGATCAGCTGGG
AAGAAAGCAGGTTCCTGAGCAGCTGCGACTTACCGCAGCCGGTGGGCCCGTAAATCACACCTATTACCGG
CTGCAACTGGTAGTTAAGAGAGCTGCAGCTGCCGTCATCCCTGAGCAGGGGGGCCACTTCGTTAAGCATG
TCCCTGACTCGCATGTTTTCCCTGACCAAATCCGCCAGAAGGCGCTCGCCGCCCAGCGATAGCAGTTCTT
GCAAGGAAGCAAAGTTTTTCAACGGTTTGAGACCGTCCGCCGTAGGCATGCTTTTGAGCGTTTGACCAAG
CAGTTCCAGGCGGTCCCACAGCTCGGTCACCTGCTCTACGGCATCTCGATCCAGCATATCTCCTCGTTTC
GCGGGTTGGGGCGGCTTTCGCTGTACGGCAGTAGTCGGTGCTCGTCCAGACGGGCCAGGGTCATGTCTTT
CCACGGGCGCAGGGTCCTCGTCAGCGTAGTCTGGGTCACGGTGAAGGGGTGCGCTCCGGGCTGCGCGCTG
GCCAGGGTGCGCTTGAGGCTGGTCCTGCTGGTGCTGAAGCGCTGCCGGTCTTCGCCCTGCGCGTCGGCCA
GGTAGCATTTGACCATGGTGTCATAGTCCAGCCCCTCCGCGGCGTGGCCCTTGGCGCGCAGCTTGCCCTT
GGAGGAGGCGCCGCACGAGGGGCAGTGCAGACTTTTGAGGGCGTAGAGCTTGGGCGCGAGAAATACCGAT
TCCGGGGAGTAGGCATCCGCGCCGCAGGCCCCGCAGACGGTCTCGCATTCCACGAGCCAGGTGAGCTCTG
GCCGTTCGGGGTCAAAAACCAGGTTTCCCCCATGCTTTTTGATGCGTTTCTTACCTCTGGTTTCCATGAG
CCGGTGTCCACGCTCGGTGACGAAAAGGCTGTCCGTGTCCCCGTATACAGACTTGAGAGGCCTGTCCTCG
ACCGATGCCCTTGAGAGCCTTCAACCCAGTCAGCTCCTTCCGGTGGGCGCGGGGCATGACTATCGTCGCC
GCACTTATGACTGTCTTCTTTATCATGCAACTCGTAGGACAGGTGCCGGCAGCGCTCTGGGTCATTTTCG
GCGAGGACCGCTTTCGCTGGAGCGCGACGATGATCGGCCTGTCGCTTGCGGTATTCGGAATCTTGCACGC
CCTCGCTCAAGCCTTCGTCACTGGTCCCGCCACCAAACGTTTCGGCGAGAAGCAGGCCATTATCGCCGGC
ATGGCGGCCGACGCGCTGGGCTACGTCTTGCTGGCGTTCGCGACGCGAGGCTGGATGGCCTTCCCCATTA
TGATTCTTCTCGCTTCCGGCGGCATCGGGATGCCCGCGTTGCAGGCCATGCTGTCCAGGCAGGTAGATGA
CGACCATCAGGGACAGCTTCAAGGCCAGCAAAAGGCCAGGAACCGTAAAAAGGCCGCGTTGCTGGCGTTT
TTCCATAGGCTCCGCCCCCCTGACGAGCATCACAAAAATCGACGCTCAAGTCAGAGGTGGCGAAACCCGA
CAGGACTATAAAGATACCAGGCGTTTCCCCCTGGAAGCTCCCTCGTGCGCTCTCCTGTTCCGACCCTGCC
GCTTACCGGATACCTGTCCGCCTTTCTCCCTTCGGGAAGCGTGGCGCTTTCTCATAGCTCACGCTGTAGG
TATCTCAGTTCGGTGTAGGTCGTTCGCTCCAAGCTGGGCTGTGTGCACGAACCCCCCGTTCAGCCCGACC
GCTGCGCCTTATCCGGTAACTATCGTCTTGAGTCCAACCCGGTAAGACACGACTTATCGCCACTGGCAGC
AGCCACTGGTAACAGGATTAGCAGAGCGAGGTATGTAGGCGGTGCTACAGAGTTCTTGAAGTGGTGGCCT
AACTACGGCTACACTAGAAGGACAGTATTTGGTATCTGCGCTCTGCTGAAGCCAGTTACCTTCGGAAAAA
GAGTTGGTAGCTCTTGATCCGGCAAACAAACCACCGCTGGTAGCGGTGGTTTTTTTGTTTGCAAGCAGCA
GATTACGCGCAGAAAAAAAGGATCTCAAGAAGATCCTTTGATCTTTTCTACGGGGTCTGACGCTCAGTGG
AACGAAAACTCACGTTAAGGGATTTTGGTCATGAGATTATCAAAAAGGATCTTCACCTAGATCCTTTTAA
ATTAAAAATGAAGTTTTAAATCAATCTAAAGTATATATGAGTAAACTTGGTCTGACAGTTACCAATGCTT
AATCAGTGAGGCACCTATCTCAGCGATCTGTCTATTTCGTTCATCCATAGTTGCCTGACTCCCCGTCGTG
TAGATAACTACGATACGGGAGGGCTTACCATCTGGCCCCAGTGCTGCAATGATACCGCGAGACCCACGCT
CACCGGCTCCAGATTTATCAGCAATAAACCAGCCAGCCGGAAGGGCCGAGCGCAGAAGTGGTCCTGCAAC
TTTATCCGCCTCCATCCAGTCTATTAATTGTTGCCGGGAAGCTAGAGTAAGTAGTTCGCCAGTTAATAGT
TTGCGCAACGTTGTTGCCATTGCTGCAGGCATCGTGGTGTCACGCTCGTCGTTTGGTATGGCTTCATTCA
GCTCCGGTTCCCAACGATCAAGGCGAGTTACATGATCCCCCATGTTGTGCAAAAAAGCGGTTAGCTCCTT
CGGTCCTCCGATCGTTGTCAGAAGTAAGTTGGCCGCAGTGTTATCACTCATGGTTATGGCAGCACTGCAT
AATTCTCTTACTGTCATGCCATCCGTAAGATGCTTTTCTGTGACTGGTGAGTACTCAACCAAGTCATTCT
GAGAATAGTGTATGCGGCGACCGAGTTGCTCTTGCCCGGCGTCAACACGGGATAATACCGCGCCACATAG
CAGAACTTTAAAAGTGCTCATCATTGGAAAACGTTCTTCGGGGCGAAAACTCTCAAGGATCTTACCGCTG
TTGAGATCCAGTTCGATGTAACCCACTCGTGCACCCAACTGATCTTCAGCATCTTTTACTTTCACCAGCG
TTTCTGGGTGAGCAAAAACAGGAAGGCAAAATGCCGCAAAAAAGGGAATAAGGGCGACACGGAAATGTTG
AATACTCATACTCTTCCTTTTTCAATATTATTGAAGCATTTATCAGGGTTATTGTCTCATGAGCGGATAC
ATATTTGAATGTATTTAGAAAAATAAACAAATAGGGGTTCCGCGCACATTTCCCCGAAAAGTGCCACCTG
ACGTCTAAGAAACCATTATTATCATGACATTAACCTATAAAAATAGGCGTATCACGAGGCCCTTTCGTCT
TCAATTAATTAAGCTAGCATCATCAATAATATACCTTATTTTGGATTGAAGCCAATATGATAATGAGGGG
GTGGAGTTTGTGACGTGGCGCGGGGCGTGGGAACGGGGCGGGTGACGTAGTAGTGTGGCGGAAGTGTGAT
GTTGCAAGTGTGGCGGAACACATGTAAGCGACGGATGTGGCAAAAGTGACGTTTTTGGTGTGCGCCGGTG
TACACAGGAAGTGACAATTTTCGCGCGGTTTTAGGCGGATGTTGTAGTAAATTTGGGCGTAACCGAGTAA
GATTTGGCCATTTTCGCGGGAAAACTGAATAAGAGGAAGTGAAATCTGAATAATTTTGTGTTACTCATAG
CGCGTAATATTTGTCTAGGGAGATCCGGTACCGTTTAAACTCGAGAAT
