>Addgene plasmid #64072 | Adeno Cas9 | depositor partial sequence | sequence record 117338 | Adeno Cas9 sequence 931 bps
GATGTTGTAGTAAATTTGGGCGTAACCGAGTAAGATTTGGCCATTTTCGCGGGAAAACTGAATAAGAGGA
AGTGAAATCTGAATAATTTTGTGTTACTCATAGCGCGTAATATTTGTCTAGGGAGATCCGGTACCGTTTA
AACTCGAGAATGGCGCATGTGAGGGCCTATTTCCCATGATTCCTTCATATTTGCATATACGATACAAGGC
TGTTAGAGAGATAATTGGAATTAATTTGACTGTAAACACAAAGATATTAGTACAAAATACGTGACGTAGA
AAGTAATAATTTCTTGGGTAGTTTGCAGTTTTAAAATTATGTTTTAAAATGGACTATCATATGCTTACCG
TAACTTGAAAGTATTTCGATTTCTTGGCTTTATATATCTTGTGGAAAGGACGAAACACCGGGTCTTCGAG
AAGACCTGTTTTAGAGCTAGAAATAGCAAGTTAAAATAAGGCTAGTCCGTTATCAACTTGAAAAAGTGGC
ACCGAGTCGGTGCTTTTTTGTTTTAGAGCTAGAAATAGCAAGTTAAAATAAGGCTAGTCCGTTTTTAGCG
CGTGCGCCAATTCTGCAGACAAATGGCTCTAGAGGTACCCGTTACATAACTTACGGTAAATGGCCCGCCT
GGCTGACCGCCCAACGACCCCCGCCCATTGACGTCAATAGTAACGCCAATAGGGACTTTCCATTGACGTC
AATGGGTGGAGTATTTACGGTAAACTGCCCACTTGGCAGTACATCAAGTGTATCATATGCCAAGTACGCC
CCCTATTGACGTCAATGACGGTAAATGGCCCGCCTGGCATTGTGCCCAGTACATGACCTTATGGGACTTT
CCTACTTGGCAGTACATCTACGTATTAGTCATCGCTATTACCATGGTCGAGGTGAGCCCCACGTTCTGCT
TCACTCTCCCCATCTCCCCCC
