>Addgene plasmid #64072 | Adeno Cas9 | addgene partial sequence | sequence record 117339 | pCBhProF 5'-agggatggttggttggtggg-3'
TAAGATGGCCCCAAAGAAGAAGCGGAAGGTCGGTATCCACGGAGTCCCAGCAGCCGACAAGAAGTACAGC
ATCGGCCTGGACATCGGCACCAACTCTGTGGGCTGGGCCGTGATCACCGACGAGTACAAGGTGCCCAGCA
AGAAATTCAAGGTGCTGGGCAACACCGACCGGCACAGCATCAAGAAGAACCTGATCGGAGCCCTGCTGTT
CGACAGCGGCGAAACAGCCGAGGCCACCCGGCTGAAGAGAACCGCCAGAAGAAGATACACCAGACGGAAG
AACCGGATCTGCTATCTGCAAGAGATCTTCAGCAACGAGATGGCCAAGGTGGACGACAGCTTCTTCCACA
GACTGGAAGAGTCCTTCCTGGTGGAAGAGGATAAGAAGCACGAGCGGCACCCCATCTTCGGCAACATCG
